Addgene plasmid #128743: pBT346.6-H3.3-K4M-bGHpolyA
Purpose: Inducible expression of histone H3.3K4M-FLAG/HA
Depositing lab: Kai Ge. Publication: H3.3K4M destabilizes enhancer H3K4 methyltransferases MLL3/MLL4 and impairs adipose tissue development. Jang Y, Broun A, Wang C, Park YK, Zhuang L, Lee JE, Froimchuk E, Liu C, Ge K. Nucleic Acids Res. 2019 Jan 25;47(2):607-620. doi: 10.1093/nar/gky982. PubMed 30335158.
Backbone
  Vector backbone: pBT346.6
  Backbone manufacturer: Applied StemCell
  Backbone size w/o insert (bp): 818
  Total vector size (bp): 7065
  Vector type: Mammalian Expression
Growth in bacteria
  Bacterial resistance: Ampicillin, 100 μg/mL
  Growth temperature: 37°C
  Growth strain: DH5alpha
  Copy number: Unknown
Gene/Insert
  Gene/Insert name: H3.3K4M
  Species: H. sapiens (human)
  Insert size (bp): 553
  Mutation: K4M
  GenBank ID: NM_002107.6
  Entrez Gene: H3-3A (a.k.a. BRYLIB1, H3-3B, H3.3A, H3F3, H3F3A)
  Promoter: CAG
  Tag / fusion protein: FLAG (C terminal on insert); HA (C terminal on insert)
  Cloning method: Restriction Enzyme; 5′ cloning site PstI (not destroyed); 3′ cloning site AscI (not destroyed)
  Sequencing primers: 5′ CTTATATAACTTCGTATAATG; 3′ GTCAGCTTTTTGTACAAACT
Terms and licenses: Academic/Nonprofit Terms; Industry Terms: Not Available to Industry
How to cite: pBT346.6-H3.3-K4M-bGHpolyA was a gift from Kai Ge (Addgene plasmid # 128743 ; http://n2t.net/addgene:128743 ; RRID:Addgene_128743)
