[The description below was written by a language model from this plasmid's Addgene catalogue record and pLannotate feature annotations shown in this document.]
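Description:
pBT346.6-H3.3-K4M-bGHpolyA is a mammalian expression plasmid built on the pBT346.6 backbone (Applied StemCell) for Cre-inducible expression of a mutant human histone H3.3. It is propagated in E. coli through a high-copy ColE1/pUC-type origin with ampicillin selection (AmpR), and it also retains pBluescript-style elements: an f1 origin, lacZα and lac promoter remnants, and T3, T7 and SP6 phage promoters.

The payload is driven by the CAG promoter, annotated as the CMV enhancer, the chicken β-actin promoter and the chimeric β-actin/β-globin intron. Immediately downstream lies a stop cassette flanked by two loxP sites in the same orientation. It consists of three SV40 polyadenylation signals with associated SV40 T-antigen fragments and the small t intron. This cassette should terminate transcription before it reaches the coding sequence. Cre-mediated excision of the cassette then places the H3.3 open reading frame directly under CAG control, which accounts for the "inducible" description in the record. The insert is human H3-3A carrying the K4M substitution, with C-terminal FLAG and HA tags, followed by a bovine growth hormone poly(A) signal. The annotation detects a FLAG fragment but does not call the HA tag.

A φC31 integrase attB site and Gateway-type att sites also flank the cassette. The attB site suggests the plasmid could be used for integrase-mediated, site-specific genomic insertion, although the record does not state this use. The associated study used H3.3K4M to examine enhancer H3K4 methyltransferases MLL3/MLL4 and adipose tissue development. The sequenced record is 7,538 nt, somewhat longer than the catalogued total of 7,065 bp.
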