Features (pLannotate 1.2.2; 35 found; start..end, strand, type, name):
      1..304     +  enhancer       CMV enhancer: human cytomegalovirus immediate early enhancer
    306..583     +  promoter       chicken β-actin promoter: No description available
    584..1600    +  intron         chimeric intron: chimera between introns from chicken β-actin and rabbit β-globin
   1598..1654    +  CDS            HBB (fragment): HBB_LEPEU - Experimental evidence at protein level: Swiss-Prot protein existence level 1. Involved in oxygen transport from the lung to the various peripheral tissues. From Lepus europaeus (European hare).
   1686..1719    -  protein_bind   loxP: Cre-mediated recombination occurs in the 8-bp core sequence (GCATACAT). Cre recombinase
   1721..1739    -  promoter       T3 promoter: promoter for bacteriophage T3 RNA polymerase
   1777..1860    +  CDS            large T antigen (fragment): large T antigen from SV40 (simian virus 40)
   1883..2017    +  polyA_signal   SV40 poly(A) signal: SV40 polyadenylation signal
   2031..2114    +  CDS            large T antigen (fragment): large T antigen from SV40 (simian virus 40)
   2137..2271    +  polyA_signal   SV40 poly(A) signal: SV40 polyadenylation signal
   2291..2365    +  CDS            small t antigen (fragment): SV40 (simian virus 40) small t antigen
   2367..2432    +  intron         small t intron: SV40 (simian virus 40) small t antigen intron
   2562..2582    +  CDS            SV40 NLS: nuclear localization signal of SV40 (simian virus 40) large T antigen
   2901..2984    +  CDS            large T antigen (fragment): large T antigen from SV40 (simian virus 40)
   3007..3128    +  polyA_signal   SV40 poly(A) signal: SV40 polyadenylation signal
   3171..3204    -  protein_bind   loxP: Cre-mediated recombination occurs in the 8-bp core sequence (GCATACAT). Cre recombinase
   3271..3678    +  CDS            His3.3A: H33A_DROME - Experimental evidence at protein level: Swiss-Prot protein existence level 1. Variant histone H3 which replaces conventional H3 in a wide range of nucleosomes in active genes and is specifically enriched in modifications associated with active chromatin. Constitutes the predominant form of histone H3 in non-dividing cells and is incorporated into chromatin independently of DNA synthesis. Deposited at sites of nucleosomal displacement throughout transcribed genes, suggesting that it represents an epigenetic imprint of transcriptionally active chromatin. Nucleosomes wrap and compact
   3697..3717    +  CDS            FLAG (fragment): FLAG® epitope tag, followed by an enterokinase cleavage site
   3825..3843    -  promoter       SP6 promoter: promoter for bacteriophage SP6 RNA polymerase
   3869..4093    +  polyA_signal   bGH poly(A) signal: bovine growth hormone polyadenylation signal
   4102..4121    -  misc_feature   MCS (fragment): pBluescript multiple cloning site
   4122..4246    +  protein_bind   attR1: mutant version of attR; recombination site for the Gateway® LR reaction LR Clonase™
   4265..4283    -  promoter       T3 promoter: promoter for bacteriophage T3 RNA polymerase
   4328..4344    -  protein_bind   lac operator: The lac repressor binds to the lac operator to inhibit transcription in E. coli. This inhibition can be relieved by adding lactose or isopropyl-β-D-thiogalactopyranoside (IPTG). lac repressor encoded by lacI
   4352..4382    -  promoter       lac promoter: promoter for the E. coli lac operon
   4397..4418    -  protein_bind   CAP binding site: CAP binding activates transcription in the presence of cAMP. E. coli catabolite activator protein
   4431..4523    -  CDS            lacI (fragment): lac repressor; lacI; The lac repressor binds to the lac operator to inhibit transcription in E. coli. This inhibition can be relieved by adding lactose or isopropyl-β-D-thiogalactopyranoside (IPTG).
   4706..5294    -  rep_origin     ori: high-copy-number ColE1/pMB1/pBR322/pUC origin of replication
   5465..6325    -  CDS            AmpR: β-lactamase; bla; confers resistance to ampicillin, carbenicillin, and related antibiotics
   6326..6430    -  promoter       AmpR promoter: bla
   6483..6911    -  rep_origin     f1 ori (sequence partly withheld): f1 bacteriophage origin of replication; arrow indicates direction of (+) strand synthesis
   6916..7073    -  CDS            lacZα (fragment): LacZα fragment of β-galactosidase; lacZ fragment
   7076..7094    +  promoter       T7 promoter: promoter for bacteriophage T7 RNA polymerase
   7139..7238    +  protein_bind   attL1: mutant version of attL; recombination site for the Gateway® LR reaction LR Clonase™
   7266..7335    +  protein_bind   attB: attB site for the φC31 integrase (Groth et al., 2000) phage φC31 integrase
>Addgene plasmid #128743 | pBT346.6-H3.3-K4M-bGHpolyA | addgene full sequence | sequence record 252751 | Addgene NGS Result
CGTTACATAACTTACGGTAAATGGCCCGCCTGGCTGACCGCCCAACGACCCCCGCCCATTGACGTCAATA
ATGACGTATGTTCCCATAGTAACGCCAATAGGGACTTTCCATTGACGTCAATGGGTGGAGTATTTACGGT
AAACTGCCCACTTGGCAGTACATCAAGTGTATCATATGCCAAGTACGCCCCCTATTGACGTCAATGACGG
TAAATGGCCCGCCTGGCATTATGCCCAGTACATGACCTTATGGGACTTTCCTACTTGGCAGTACATCTAC
GTATTAGTCATCGCTATTACCATGGTCGAGGTGAGCCCCACGTTCTGCTTCACTCTCCCCATCTCCCCCC
CCTCCCCACCCCCAATTTTGTATTTATTTATTTTTTAATTATTTTGTGCAGCGATGGGGGCGGGGGGGGG
GGGGGGGCGCGCGCCRGGSGGGGSGGGGSGGGGSGRGGGGSGGGGSGGGGCGAGGCGGAGAGGTGCGGCG
GCAGCCAATCAGAGCGGCGCGCTCCGAAAGTTTCCTTTTATGGCGAGGCGGCGGCGGCGGCGGCCCTATA
AAAAGCGAAGCGCGCGGCGGGCGGGAGTCGCTGCGCGCTGCCTTCGCCCCGTGCCCCGCTCCGCCGCCGC
CTCGCGCCGCCCGCCCCGGCTCTGACTGACCGCGTTACTCCCACAGGTGAGCGGGCGGGACGGCCCTTCT
CCTCCGGGCTGTAATTAGCGCTTGGTTTAATGACGGCTTGTTTCTTTTCTGTGGCTGCGTGAAAGCCTTG
AGGGGCTCCGGGAGGGCCCTTTGTGCGGGGGGAGCGGCTCGGGGGGTGCGTGCGTGTGTGTGTGCGTGGG
GAGCGCCGCGTGCGGCTCCGCGCTGCCCGGCGGCTGTGAGCGCTGCGGGCGCGGCGCGGGGCTTTGTGCG
CTCCGCAGTGTGCGCGAGGGGAGCGCGGCCGGGGGCGGTGCCCCGCGGTGCGGGGGGGGCTGCGAGGGGA
ACAAAGGCTGCGTGCGGGGTGTGTGCGTGGGGGGGTGAGCAGGGGGTGTGGGCGCGTCGGTCGGGCTGCA
ACCCCCCCTGCACCCCCCTCCCCGAGTTGCTGAGCACGGCCCGGCTTCGGGTGCGGGGCTCCGTACGGGG
CGTGGCGCGGGGCTCGCCGTGCCGGGCGGGGGGTGGCGGCAGGTGGGGGTGCCGGGCGGGGCGGGGCCGC
CTCGGGCCGGGGAGGGCTCGGGGGAGGGGCGCGGCGGCCCCCGGAGCGCCGGCGGCTGTCGAGGCGCGGC
GAGCCGCAGCCATTGCCTTTTATGGTAATCGTGCGAGAGGGCGCAGGGACTTCCTTTGTCCCAAATCTGT
GCGGAGCCGAAATCTGGGAGGCGCCGCCGCACCCCCTCTAGCGGGCGCGGGGCGAAGCGGTGCGGCGCCG
GCAGGAAGGAAATGGGCGGGGAGGGCCTTCGTGCGTCGCCGCGCCGCCGTCCCCTTCTCCCTCTCCAGCC
TCGGGGCTGTCCGCGGGGGGACGGCTGCCTTCGGGGGGGACGGGGCAGGGCGGGGTTCGGCTTCTGGCGT
GTGACCGGCGGCTCTAGAGCCTCTGCTAACCATGTTCATGCCTTCTTCTTTTTCCTACAGCTCCTGGGCA
ACGTGCTGGTTATTGTGCTGTCTCATCATTTTGGCAAAGAATTCGCGCGTCTTAATTAACGACTCACTAT
AGGGCATAACTTCGTATAATGTATGCTATACGAAGTTATCCCTTTAGTGAGGGTTAATTGCAGATCTGCG
ACTCTAGAGGATCTGCGACTCTAGAGGATCATAATCAGCCATACCACATTTGTAGAGGTTTTACTTGCTT
TAAAAAACCTCCCACACCTCCCCCTGAACCTGAAACATAAAATGAATGCAATTGTTGTTGTTAACTTGTT
TATTGCAGCTTATAATGGTTACAAATAAAGCAATAGCATCACAAATTTCACAAATAAAGCATTTTTTTCA
CTGCATTCTAGTTGTGGTTTGTCCAAACTCATCAATGTATCTTATCATGTCTGGATCTGCGACTCTAGAG
GATCATAATCAGCCATACCACATTTGTAGAGGTTTTACTTGCTTTAAAAAACCTCCCACACCTCCCCCTG
AACCTGAAACATAAAATGAATGCAATTGTTGTTGTTAACTTGTTTATTGCAGCTTATAATGGTTACAAAT
AAAGCAATAGCATCACAAATTTCACAAATAAAGCATTTTTTTCACTGCATTCTAGTTGTGGTTTGTCCAA
ACTCATCAATGTATCTTATCATGTCTGGATCCGGCCCTGTCTGGTCGAGGGATCTTTGTGAAGGAACCTT
ACTTCTGTGGTGTGACATAATTGGACAAACTACCTACAGAGATTTAAAGCTCTAAGGTAAATATAAAATT
TTTAAGTGTATAATGTGTTAAACTACTGATTCTAATTGTTTGTGTATTTTAGATTCCAACCTATGGAACT
GATGAATGGGAGCAGTGGTGGAATGCCTTTAATGAGGAAAACCTGTTTTGCTCAGAAGAAATGCCATCTA
GTGATGATGAGGCTACTGCTGACTCTCAACATTCTACTCCTCCAAAAAAGAAGAGAAAGGTAGAAGACCC
CAAGGACTTTCCTTCAGAATTGCTAAGTTTTTTGAGTCATGCTGTGTTTAGTAATAGAACTCTTGCTTGC
TTTGCTATTTACACCACAAAGGAAAAAGCTGCACTGCTATACAAGAAAATTATGGAAAAATATTCTGTAA
CCTTTATAAGTAGGCATAACAGTTATAATCATAACATACTGTTTTTTCTTACTCCACACAGGCATAGAGT
GTCTGCTATTAATAACTATGCTCAAAAATTGTGTACCTTTAGCTTTTTAATTTGTAAAGGGGTTAATAAG
GAATATTTGATGTATAGTGCCTTGACTAGAGATCATAATCAGCCATACCACATTTGTAGAGGTTTTACTT
GCTTTAAAAAACCTCCCACACCTCCCCCTGAACCTGAAACATAAAATGAATGCAATTGTTGTTGTTAACT
TGTTTATTGCAGCTTATAATGGTTACAAATAAAGCAATAGCATCACAAATTTCACAAATAAAGCATTTTT
TTCACTGCATTCTAGTTGTGGTTTGTCCAAACTCATCAATGTATCTTATCACCCGGGGGATCCCCATCAA
GCTGATCCGGAACCCTTAATATAACTTCGTATAATGTATGCTATACGAAGTTATTAGGTCCCTCGACCTG
CTGCAGCTCGAGGCATGCGTCGACGTTTCTAGTCTAGACTCGAGTGAACCATGGCCCGAACCATGCAGAC
TGCTCGTAAGTCCACCGGTGGGAAAGCCCCCCGCAAACAGCTGGCCACGAAAGCCGCCAGGAAAAGCGCT
CCCTCTACCGGCGGGGTGAAGAAGCCTCATCGCTACAGGCCCGGGACCGTGGCGCTTCGAGAGATTCGTC
GTTATCAGAAGTCGACCGAGCTGCTCATCCGGAAGCTGCCCTTCCAGAGGTTGGTGAGGGAGATCGCGCA
GGATTTCAAAACCGACCTGAGGTTTCAGAGCGCAGCCATCGGTGCGCTGCAGGAGGCTAGCGAAGCGTAC
CTGGTGGGTCTGTTCGAAGATACCAACCTGTGTGCCATCCACGCTAAGAGAGTCACCATCATGCCCAAAG
ACATCCAGTTGGCTCGCCGGATACGGGGAGAGAGAGCTGCGGCCGCTGGAGGAGACTACAAGGACGACGA
TGACAAGTCGGCCGCTGGAGGATACCCCTACGACGTGCCCGACTACGCCTAGGAATTCGTTAACGAAATC
CATCACACTGGCGGCCGCTCGAGCATGCATCTAGAGGGCCCTATTCTATAGTGTCACCTAAATGCTAGAG
CTCGCTGATCAGCCTCGACTGTGCCTTCTAGTTGCCAGCCATCTGTTGTTTGCCCCTCCCCCGTGCCTTC
CTTGACCCTGGAAGGTGCCACTCCCACTGTCCTTTCCTAATAAAATGAGGAAATTGCATCGCATTGTCTG
AGTAGGTGTCATTCTATTCTGGGGGGTGGGGTGGGGCAGGACAGCAAGGGGGAGGATTGGGAAGACAATA
GCAGGCATGCTGGGGATGCGGTGGGCTCTATGGCGCGCCCAACTAGTTCTAGAGCGGCCGCACAAGTTTG
TACAAAAAAGCTGAACGAGAAACGTAAAATGATATAAATATCAATATATTAAATTAGATTTTGCATAAAA
AACAGACTACATAATACTGTAAAACACAACATATCCAGTCACTATGGAGCTCCAGCTTTTGTTCCCTTTA
GTGAGGGTTAATTTCGAGCTTGGCGTAATCATGGTCATAGCTGTTTCCTGTGTGAAATTGTTATCCGCTC
ACAATTCCACACAACATACGAGCCGGAAGCATAAAGTGTAAAGCCTGGGGTGCCTAATGAGTGAGCTAAC
TCACATTAATTGCGTTGCGCTCACTGCCCGCTTTCCAGTCGGGAAACCTGTCGTGCCAGCTGCATTAATG
AATCGGCCAACGCGCGGGGAGAGGCGGTTTGCGTATTGGGCGCTCTTCCGCTTCCTCGCTCACTGACTCG
CTGCGCTCGGTCGTTCGGCTGCGGCGAGCGGTATCAGCTCACTCAAAGGCGGTAATACGGTTATCCACAG
AATCAGGGGATAACGCAGGAAAGAACATGTGAGCAAAAGGCCAGCAAAAGGCCAGGAACCGTAAAAAGGC
CGCGTTGCTGGCGTTTTTCCATAGGCTCCGCCCCCCTGACGAGCATCACAAAAATCGACGCTCAAGTCAG
AGGTGGCGAAACCCGACAGGACTATAAAGATACCAGGCGTTTCCCCCTGGAAGCTCCCTCGTGCGCTCTC
CTGTTCCGACCCTGCCGCTTACCGGATACCTGTCCGCCTTTCTCCCTTCGGGAAGCGTGGCGCTTTCTCA
TAGCTCACGCTGTAGGTATCTCAGTTCGGTGTAGGTCGTTCGCTCCAAGCTGGGCTGTGTGCACGAACCC
CCCGTTCAGCCCGACCGCTGCGCCTTATCCGGTAACTATCGTCTTGAGTCCAACCCGGTAAGACACGACT
TATCGCCACTGGCAGCAGCCACTGGTAACAGGATTAGCAGAGCGAGGTATGTAGGCGGTGCTACAGAGTT
CTTGAAGTGGTGGCCTAACTACGGCTACACTAGAAGAACAGTATTTGGTATCTGCGCTCTGCTGAAGCCA
GTTACCTTCGGAAAAAGAGTTGGTAGCTCTTGATCCGGCAAACAAACCACCGCTGGTAGCGGTGGTTTTT
TTGTTTGCAAGCAGCAGATTACGCGCAGAAAAAAAGGATCTCAAGAAGATCCTTTGATCTTTTCTACGGG
GTCTGACGCTCAGTGGAACGAAAACTCACGTTAAGGGATTTTGGTCATGAGATTATCAAAAAGGATCTTC
ACCTAGATCCTTTTAAATTAAAAATGAAGTTTTAAATCAATCTAAAGTATATATGAGTAAACTTGGTCTG
ACAGTTACCAATGCTTAATCAGTGAGGCACCTATCTCAGCGATCTGTCTATTTCGTTCATCCATAGTTGC
CTGACTCCCCGTCGTGTAGATAACTACGATACGGGAGGGCTTACCATCTGGCCCCAGTGCTGCAATGATA
CCGCGAGACCCACGCTCACCGGCTCCAGATTTATCAGCAATAAACCAGCCAGCCGGAAGGGCCGAGCGCA
GAAGTGGTCCTGCAACTTTATCCGCCTCCATCCAGTCTATTAATTGTTGCCGGGAAGCTAGAGTAAGTAG
TTCGCCAGTTAATAGTTTGCGCAACGTTGTTGCCATTGCTACAGGCATCGTGGTGTCACGCTCGTCGTTT
GGTATGGCTTCATTCAGCTCCGGTTCCCAACGATCAAGGCGAGTTACATGATCCCCCATGTTGTGCAAAA
AAGCGGTTAGCTCCTTCGGTCCTCCGATCGTTGTCAGAAGTAAGTTGGCCGCAGTGTTATCACTCATGGT
TATGGCAGCACTGCATAATTCTCTTACTGTCATGCCATCCGTAAGATGCTTTTCTGTGACTGGTGAGTAC
TCAACCAAGTCATTCTGAGAATAGTGTATGCGGCGACCGAGTTGCTCTTGCCCGGCGTCAATACGGGATA
ATACCGCGCCACATAGCAGAACTTTAAAAGTGCTCATCATTGGAAAACGTTCTTCGGGGCGAAAACTCTC
AAGGATCTTACCGCTGTTGAGATCCAGTTCGATGTAACCCACTCGTGCACCCAACTGATCTTCAGCATCT
TTTACTTTCACCAGCGTTTCTGGGTGAGCAAAAACAGGAAGGCAAAATGCCGCAAAAAAGGGAATAAGGG
CGACACGGAAATGTTGAATACTCATACTCTTCCTTTTTCAATATTATTGAAGCATTTATCAGGGTTATTG
TCTCATGAGCGGATACATATTTGAATGTATTTAGAAAAATAAACAAATAGGGGTTCCGCGCACATTTCCC
CGAAAAGTGCCACCTAAATTGTAAGCGTTAATATTTTGTTAAAATTCGCGTTAAATTTTTGTTAAATCAG
CTCATTTTTTAACCAATAGGCCGAAATCGGCAAAATCCCTTATAAATCAAAAGAATAGACCGAGATAGGG
T
[37 nt withheld, positions 6582-6618]
AAAGAACGTGGACTCCAACGTCAAAGG
[49 nt withheld, positions 6646-6694]
T
[91 nt withheld, positions 6696-6786]
G
[124 nt withheld, positions 6788-6911]
CCCATTCGCCATTCAGGCTGCGCAACTGTTGGGAAGGGCGATCGGTGCGGGCCTCTTCGCTATTACGCCA
GCTGGCGAAAGGGGGATGTGCTGCAAGGCGATTAAGTTGGGTAACGCCAGGGTTTTCCCAGTCACGACGT
TGTAAAACGACGGCCAGTGAATTGTAATACGACTCACTATAGGGCGAATTGGGTACCAGTTACGCTAGGG
ATAACAGGGTAATATAGCAAATAATGATTTTATTTTGACTGATAGTGACCTGTTCGTTGCAACAAATTGA
TGAGCAATGCTTTTTTATAATGCCAACTTTGTACAAAAAAGCAGGCTCTCGAGGTCGACGATGTAGGTCA
CGGTCTCGAAGCCGCGGTGCGGGTGCCAGGGCGTGCCCTTGGGCTCCCCGGGCGCGTACTCCACCTCACC
CATCTGGTCCATCATGATGAACGGGTCGAGGTGGCGGTAGTTGATCCCGGCGAACGCGCGGCGCACCGGG
AAGCCCTCGCCCTCGAAACCGCTGGGCGCGGTGGTCACGGTGAGCACGGGACGTGCGACGGCGTCGGCGG
GTGCGGATACGCGGGGCAGCGTCAGCGGGTTCTCGACGGTCACGGCGGGCMYRTMKAYGGWGTTCCG
