>Addgene plasmid #128743 | pBT346.6-H3.3-K4M-bGHpolyA | depositor partial sequence | sequence record 247527 | Sequence result of pBT346.6-H3.3K4M-bGHpolyA by pBT346.6 forward Seq primer
NNNNNNNNNNNNNNCGGANCTTATATAACTTCGTATAATGTATGCTATACGAAGTTATTAGGTCCCTCGA
CCTGCTGCAGCTCGAGGCATGCGTCGACGTTTCTAGTCTAGACTCGAGTGAACCATGGCCCGAACCATGC
AGACTGCTCGTAAGTCCACCGGTGGGAAAGCCCCCCGCAAACAGCTGGCCACGAAAGCCGCCAGGAAAAG
CGCTCCCTCTACCGGCGGGGTGAAGAAGCCTCATCGCTACAGGCCCGGGACCGTGGCGCTTCGAGAGATT
CGTCGTTATCAGAAGTCGACCGAGCTGCTCATCCGGAAGCTGCCCTTCCAGAGGTTGGTGAGGGAGATCG
CGCAGGATTTCAAAACCGACCTGAGGTTTCAGAGCGCAGCCATCGGTGCGCTGCAGGAGGCTAGCGAAGC
GTACCTGGTGGGTCTGTTCGAAGATACCAACCTGTGTGCCATCCACGCTAAGAGAGTCACCATCATGCCC
AAAGACATCCAGTTGGCTCGCCGGATACGGGGAGAGAGAGCTGCGGCCGCTGGAGGAGACTACAAGGACG
ACGATGACAAGTCGGCCGCTGGAGGATACCCCTACGACGTGCCCGACTACGCCTAGGAATTCGTTAACGA
AATCCATCACACTGGCGGCCGCTCGAGCATGCATCTAGAGGGCCCTATTCTATAGTGTCACCTAAATGCT
AGAGCTCGCTGATCAGCCTCGACTGTGCCTTCTAGTTGCCAGCCATCTGTTGTTTGCCCCTCCCCCGTGC
CTTCCTTGACCCTGGAANNTGCCACTCCCACTGTCCTTTCCTAATAAAATGAGGAAATTGCATCGCATTG
TCTGAGTNNTGTCATTCTATCTGGGGGGNNGGGGNNGGGGCAGGACAGCAAGGGGGGAGGATTGGGAANA
CATANCAGCATGCTGGGGATGCGTGNCTCTATGGCGCGCCCAACTAGTTCTAGAGCGCNCACAGTTTGTA
CAAAAAGCTGACGANAANGTAAATGATATNAATATCANNNNNTAATNANATTTTGNNNNNN
